>Addgene plasmid #197248 | pSF11-wmiRFP720-T2A-HO1 | addgene full sequence | sequence record 389472 | Addgene Partial NGS Result
ATGACCATGATTACGCCAAGCTTGCATGCGCGGCCGCACTGACTGGGCCGGCCGGATCCATAGGTATGCC
TGTCATTCTCTATTTTTAAACGTTCCTGCAGCAGTAGCACAACAGAGCCAGCAGTTTTCCTCTTCTTCTC
CATCTTCTTCTGCTTCTTCCTCTCTTCCCAAAAAAAAAAAAAAAAAAAAAAGTGAGGGGGCYCMCYSCCC
CCCCCCCCCTCCCCCCCCCCTCTTCTCCTTGAAGCTCATCCAGACGTCGCTGTCCTCCTCCTCCTCGTCC
CCGGGGCGCTGTGTGTGTGTGTGTGTGCTCCGTGAGCATGTAGCAGCTTCAGCCCATTTAAAGGCGCACA
CTCTCTGCATCTCTGCGTGTCTCGACACTCGTTTTTTCTCTTCTTTTCTGCTGCACACACACACACACAC
ACACACACGCTCATGCCAGAGCACTTCTTGCTCCGGGGGGCTCCGCGCGGAGCCCGAGAGGACCTCCTCC
TCCTTTTTCTTCTTCGCTTTTTAGTTCTTCTTGCCTCGGTCTCGCCCCTTGTTTTGCTCTCCATGTAGTA
TATACATCTGGGTGTGTGTGTGTGTGTGCACCTTTGGAGCATTTTTTGAACCTTTCCAGAACTTTGGAGC
AACATTTTCAGCTTGTTCAGTGCACTTTTTAGGCTGAAAATCCTATTTTTAGGTTTTCGAAAGTTTTTTT
GGAGCATTTTTCGTGCAATTTAGGTGCAAAATTAAAAAAAAGGGTTTTGTAGTGAATTAAAATTTTTTTG
AAACTTTCGCCTTTTTAAAAAAATGTTTCTAATAYCKTTAAAAATTGGAATATTTTGGAAAACAATTTGT
TTTCAATTGGCAATTTATTAATTCTGAGCTTCTGAGCGTAAATTTTTTTTTATTTTGGAGCAATTCTGAG
ATGTCTTAGTGCATTTTTCGGRGCTTAAATAAAGGCTTCACCGTCTGAAAATGCAACTTTTTTCAGATGA
AATATTAAAAAAAAAACCTCTTTTATTAATTTTGTGCTCCAAACTTTCCCACGGTACGCAAATCATGTAA
TATGTACTTTTAAACATTATTTTTCCAATCAAAAATATCCAACAGCTTTTCCTTACAATTTGAAAATTTT
TATTAAAATTTCAAAAAAATTTTTTTTTTTTTTAATTTCGAATTTTTTTAAACTTGTTGTAACTTTTTTC
CCTGTCGGCGCCAATTAACAAAATACGTAGAATTTTGCGCTTATTGTTTTGTTAGTTAACAAATTTTTGA
CAACTTTCTTATCAGCTGAGATTTAGGTGTTTCAGTTCGCAATCTGCGTCTCTCCTTGCTCTCCTCTATT
TTAAAACCCCCATAACTTTGTTCTTGTGAGAGTTATCAAAAAATTGTCAACTAACAAAATATAGAGCACA
AAAATATGCACATTTTGTATGTTGACAATTTTTTGATACCTTTTTTAGTTTTCGAGATATCTTAGTTTTA
GTTTAGCTGTACCTTTTTCTGGCAAAAAACTTCCAAATTTCGGCAATTTTTCGGCAAATTTCCCGGCAAA
TTTCGCCAAGTACATCGGGCTCTCAGACAAGTGGTCTGTGAGTGGAAGTCGATAAAAGTAGTTTACGTGC
TCTCCGTCCCCCCGCTTCTTCTCCGTCTCTGCTTCTATTTCTCCATTGACTAGTCCCACTACTTTTTACG
GGGCGGAGGGCTCTCTTGCACTCCAGCTTCTTCTCTTTTTGTGCTCTTTTTTGCCCGTATGTGGGTGCTC
ATTTATTTTTCTTTGGTTTTAAAATAAATTCGGTTTATTAGGCTACTCGTAAAAATGAAGAAAAAACTTC
AAATTCAAACGACATTAAAAAAAAATTTAATAAAAATTTTTTGAATTGCTCAAAAGCCCCACCTATATAT
ATATATAGCTCCGCCTACTTCTCGCACAGACCCCGCCCACTTTTTGACTCCGCCCCCTTATTGGCAAAAG
TTCTTGAAAAAAATAAAAATAAAAATTCAAATTGAAACAATTTTTTTTTAATGAAGTAGTTTTTTTCTAA
ATTGATGAAAATTTCTAAACAGTTTACAAGCACCGCCCACTTTTTGACTCCGCCCCTTTGTTGGAAAAAT
TCTTGTAAAAAAAAATAAAAAATAAAAGCTTCTCTTTCAAACGATTTTTAGTTGGTCTTTGTATGAAAAG
TTTTTTTCCTAAAATAGAAATGTCTGAATAATTTGCAAGCTCCGCCCTTTTCTTACCCAGACTCCGCCCC
TTTATTGACTAATTTTTTTTTGTCCATTTACCTGAAGTTCAAAAAAAAAATTTACAGTTTCATAGAGTAA
TAATTTTTCAAAAATCTCTTTTTCCAATGTTTAATGTGTCATTATAAACCCGCCCAGTTTTAAGCTCCGC
CCATTTAGGCCCCGCCCATTTATGACCCAAATATTTTTTTCTCTATTCACCCGTGGATTTCCCTCCAACA
AGTTACCCCAAAAATAAAAATAAAAATTCCTGCAGGCGCCCACCGGGATCCGGCGCGCCTCTAGAGGATC
CCCGGGATTGGCCAAAGGACCCAAAGGTATGTTTCGAATGATACTAACATAACATAGAACATTTTCAGGA
GGACCCTTGGCTAGCGTCGACGGTACCAAAAATGGCCGAGGGATCCGTCGCCCGTCAACCAGACCTTCTT
ACCTGCGACGACGAGCCAATCCACATCCCAGGAGCCATCCAGCCACACGGACTTCTTCTTGCCCTTGCCG
CCGACATGACCATCGTCGCCGGATCCGACAACCTTCCAGAGCTTACCGGACTTGCCATCGGAGCCCTTAT
CGGACGTTCCGCCGCCGACGTCTTCGACTCCGAGACCCACAACCGCCTTACCATCGCCCTTGCCGAGCCA
GGAGCCGCCGTCGGAGCCCCAATCACCGTCGGATTCACCATGCGCAAGGTAAGTTTAAACATATATATAC
TAACTAACCCTGATTATTTAAATTTTCAGGACGCCGGATTCATCGGATCCTGGCACCGTCACGACCAACT
TATCTTCCTTGAGCTTGAGCCACCACAACGCGACGTCGCCGAGCCACAAGCCTTCTTCCGCCGTACCAAC
TCCGCCATCCGTCGTCTTCAAGCCGCCGAGACCCTTGAGTCCGCCTGCGCCGCCGCCGCCCAAGAGGTCC
GCAAGGTAAGTTTAAACAGTTCGGTACTAACTAACCATACATATTTAAATTTTCAGATCACCGGATTCGA
CCGCGTCATGATCTACCGTTTCGCCTCCGACTTCTCCGGATCCGTCATCGCCGAGGACCGTTGCGCCGAG
GTCGAGTCCAAGCTTGGACTTCACTACCCAGCCTCCTTCATCCCAGCCCAAGCCCGCCGCCTTTACACCA
TCAACCCAGTCCGCATCATCCCAGACATCAACTACCGCCCAGTCCCAGTCACCCCAGACCTTAACCCAGT
CACCGGACGCCCAATCGACCTTTCCTTCGCCATCCTTCGTTCCGTCTCCCCAAACCACCTTGAGTTCATG
CGCAACATCGGAATGCACGGAACCATGTCCATCTCCATCCTTCGCGGAGAGCGTCTTTGGGGACTTATCG
TCTGCCACCACCGCACCCCATACTACGTCGACCTTGACGGACGCCAAGCCTGCAAGCGTGTCGCCGAGCG
TCTTGCCACCCAAATCGGAGTCATGGAGGAGGGATACGACATCGGATCCGGAGAGGGACGCGGATCCCTT
CTTACCTGCGGAGATGTTGAGGAAAACCCAGGACCAATGGAGCGCCCACAACCAGATTCTATGCCACAAG
ACCTTTCCGAGGCCCTTAAGGAGGCTACCAAGGAGGTTCACACCCAAGCTGAGAACGCTGAGTTCATGCG
CAACTTCCAAAAGGGACAAGTTACCCGTGATGGATTCAAGCTTGTCATGGCTTCCCTCTACCACATCTAC
GTCGCTCTTGAGGAGGAGATCGAGCGCAACAAGGTAAGTTTAAACATATATATACTAACTAACCCTGATT
ATTTAAATTTTCAGGAGTCTCCAGTTTTCGCTCCAGTTTACTTCCCAGAAGAGCTCCACCGTAAGGCTGC
CCTTGAGCAAGACCTTGCCTTCTGGTATGGACCACGCTGGCAAGAAGTTATCCCATACACTCCAGCTATG
CAACGCTACGTTAAGCGTCTTCACGAGGTCGGACGTACCGAGCCAGAGCTTCTTGTCGCTCACGCTTACA
CCCGTTACCTTGGAGACCTTTCCGGAGGACAAGTCCTTAAGGTAAGTTTAAACAGTTCGGTACTAACTAA
CCATACATATTTAAATTTTCAGAAGATCGCTCAAAAGGCTCTTGACCTTCCATCTTCCGGAGAGGGACTT
GCCTTCTTCACTTTCCCAAACATCGCTTCTGCCACTAAGTTCAAGCAACTTTACCGCTCTCGTATGAACT
CTCTTGAGATGACCCCAGCTGTCCGCCAACGTGTCATCGAGGAGGCTAAGGTAAGTTTAAACATGATTTT
ACTAACTAACTAATCTGATTTAAATTTTCAGACCGCTTTCCTTCTTAACATCCAACTTTTCGAAGAGCTT
CAAGAGCTTCTTACCCACGACACCAAGGACCAATCTCCATCCCGTGCCCCAGGACTTCGTCAACGTGCCT
CCAACAAGGTCCAAGATTCCGCTCCAGTTGAGACTCCACGTGGAAAGCCACCACTTAACACCCGTTCCCA
AGCCCCACTTCTTCGTTGGGTCCTTACCCTCTCCTTCCTTGTCGCCACCGTCGCTGTCGGACTTTACGCC
ATGTAAGAGCTCCGCATCGGCCGCTGTCATCAGATCGCCATCTCGCGCCCGTGCCTCTGACTTCTAAGTC
CAATTACTCTTCAACATCCCTACATGCTCTTTCTCCCTGTGCTCCCACCCCCTATTTTTGTTATTATCAA
AAAACTTCTCTTAATTTCTTTGTTTTTTAGCTTCTTTTAAGTCACCTCTAACAATGAAATTGTGTAGATT
CAAAAATAGAATTAATTCGTAATAAAAAGTCGAAAAAAATTGTGCTCCCTCCCCCCATTAATAATAATTC
TATCCCAAAATCTACACAATGTTCTGTGTACACTTCTTATGTTTTTTACTTCTGATAAATTTTTTTGAAA
CATCATAGAAAAAACCGCACACAAAATACCTTATCATATGTTACGTTTCAGTTTATGACCGCAATTTTTA
TTTCTTCGCACGTCTGGGCCTCTCATGACGTCAAATCATGCTCATCGTGAAAAAGTTTTGGAGTATTTTT
GGAATTTTTCAATCAAGTGAAAGTTTATGAAATTAATTTTCCTGCTTTTGCTTTTTGGGGTTTCCCCTAT
TGTTTGTCAAGATTTCGAGGACGGCGTTTTTCTTGCTAAAATCACAAGTATTGATGAGCACGATGCAAGA
AAGATCGGAAGAAGGTTTGGGTTTGAGGCTCAGTGGAAGGTGAGTAGAAGTTGATAATTTGAAAGTGGAG
TAGTGTCTATGGGGTTTTTGCCTTAAATGACAGAATACATTCCCAATATACCAAACATAACTGTTTCTAC
TAGTCGGCCGTACGGGCCCTTTCGTCTCGCGCGTTTCGGTGATGACGGTGAAAACCTCTGACACATGCAG
CTCCCGGAGACGGTCACAGCTTGTCTGTAAGCGGATGCCGGGAGCAGACAAGCCCGTCAGGGCGCGTCAG
CGGGTGTTGGCGGGTGTCGGGGCTGGCTTAACTATGCGGCATCAGAGCAGATTGTACTGAGAGTGCACCA
TATGCGGTGTGAAATACCGCACAGATGCGTAAGGAGAAAATACCGCATCAGGCGGCCTTAATTAAGGGCC
TCGTGATACGCCTATTTTTATAGGTTAATGTCATGATAATAATGGTTTCTTAGACGTCAGGTGGCACTTT
TCGGGGAAATGTGCGCGGAACCCCTATTTGTTTATTTTTCTAAATACATTCAAATATGTATCCGCTCATG
AGACAATAACCCTGATAAATGCTTCAATAATATTGAAAAAGGAAGAGTATGAGTATTCAACATTTCCGTG
TCGCCCTTATTCCCTTTTTTGCGGCATTTTGCCTTCCTGTTTTTGCTCACCCAGAAACGCTGGTGAAAGT
AAAAGATGCTGAAGATCAGTTGGGTGCACGAGTGGGTTACATCGAACTGGATCTCAACAGCGGTAAGATC
CTTGAGAGTTTTCGCCCCGAAGAACGTTTTCCAATGATGAGCACTTTTAAAGTTCTGCTATGTGGCGCGG
TATTATCCCGTATTGACGCCGGGCAAGAGCAACTCGGTCGCCGCATACACTATTCTCAGAATGACTTGGT
TGAGTACTCACCAGTCACAGAAAAGCATCTTACGGATGGCATGACAGTAAGAGAATTATGCAGTGCTGCC
ATAACCATGAGTGATAACACTGCGGCCAACTTACTTCTGACAACGATCGGAGGACCGAAGGAGCTAACCG
CTTTTTTGCACAACATGGGGGATCATGTAACTCGCCTTGATCGTTGGGAACCGGAGCTGAATGAAGCCAT
ACCAAACGACGAGCGTGACACCACGATGCCTGTAGCAATGGCAACAACGTTGCGCAAACTATTAACTGGC
GAACTACTTACTCTAGCTTCCCGGCAACAATTAATAGACTGGATGGAGGCGGATAAAGTTGCAGGACCAC
TTCTGCGCTCGGCCCTTCCGGCTGGCTGGTTTATTGCTGATAAATCTGGAGCCGGTGAGCGTGGGTCTCG
CGGTATCATTGCAGCACTGGGGCCAGATGGTAAGCCCTCCCGTATCGTAGTTATCTACACGACGGGGAGT
CAGGCAACTATGGATGAACGAAATAGACAGATCGCTGAGATAGGTGCCTCACTGATTAAGCATTGGTAAC
TGTCAGACCAAGTTTACTCATATATACTTTAGATTGATTTAAAACTTCATTTTTAATTTAAAAGGATCTA
GGTGAAGATCCTTTTTGATAATCTCATGACCAAAATCCCTTAACGTGAGTTTTCGTTCCACTGAGCGTCA
GACCCCGTAGAAAAGATCAAAGGATCTTCTTGAGATCCTTTTTTTCTGCGCGTAATCTGCTGCTTGCAAA
CAAAAAAACCACCGCTACCAGCGGTGGTTTGTTTGCCGGATCAAGAGCTACCAACTCTTTTTCCGAAGGT
AACTGGCTTCAGCAGAGCGCAGATACCAAATACTGTTCTTCTAGTGTAGCCGTAGTTAGGCCACCACTTC
AAGAACTCTGTAGCACCGCCTACATACCTCGCTCTGCTAATCCTGTTACCAGTGGCTGCTGCCAGTGGCG
ATAAGTCGTGTCTTACCGGGTTGGACTCAAGACGATAGTTACCGGATAAGGCGCAGCGGTCGGGCTGAAC
GGGGGGTTCGTGCACACAGCCCAGCTTGGAGCGAACGACCTACACCGAACTGAGATACCTACAGCGTGAG
CTATGAGAAAGCGCCACGCTTCCCGAAGGGAGAAAGGCGGACAGGTATCCGGTAAGCGGCAGGGTCGGAA
CAGGAGAGCGCACGAGGGAGCTTCCAGGGGGAAACGCCTGGTATCTTTATAGTCCTGTCGGGTTTCGCCA
CCTCTGACTTGAGCGTCGATTTTTGTGATGCTCGTCAGGGGGGCGGAGCCTATGGAAAAACGCCAGCAAC
GCGGCCTTTTTACGGTTCCTGGCCTTTTGCTGGCCTTTTGCTCACATGTTCTTTCCTGCGTTATCCCCTG
ATTCTGTGGATAACCGTATTACCGCCTTTGAGTGAGCTGATACCGCTCGCCGCAGCCGAACGACCGAGCG
CAGCGAGTCAGTGAGCGAGGAAGCGGAAGAGCGCCCAATACGCAAACCGCCTCTCCCCGCGCGTTGGCCG
ATTCATTAATGCAGCTGGCACGACAGGTTTCCCGACTGGAAAGCGGGCAGTGAGCGCAACGCAATTAATG
TGAGTTAGCTCACTCATTAGGCACCCCAGGCTTTACACTTTATGCTTCCGGCTCGTATGTTGTGTGGAAT
TGTGAGCGGATAACAATTTCACACAGGAAACAGCT
Features (pLannotate 1.2.2; 15 found; start..end, strand, type, name):
    338..354     +  promoter       CeU6 promoter (fragment): promoter for the C. elegans R07E5.16 U6 snRNA gene (Dickinson et al., 2013)
   2111..2127    +  misc_feature   CEN4 (fragment): S. cerevisiae CEN4 centromere
   2509..2526    -  misc_feature   MCS (fragment): pUC18/19 multiple cloning site
   2622..3671    +  CDS            miRFP720: miRFP720 is a basic (constitutively fluorescent) near ir fluorescent protein published in 2018, derived from Rhodopseudomonas palustris. It has low acid sensitivity. It requires the cofactor biliverdin for fluorescence.
   3747..4763    +  CDS            HMOX1: HMOX1_HUMAN - Also known as HO, HO1. Experimental evidence at protein level: Swiss-Prot protein existence level 1. Heme oxygenase cleaves the heme ring at the alpha methene bridge to form biliverdin. Biliverdin is subsequently converted to bilirubin by biliverdin reductase. Under physiological conditions, the activity of heme oxygenase is highest in the spleen, where senescent erythrocytes are sequestrated and destroyed. Exhibits cytoprotective effects since excess of free heme sensitizes cells to undergo apoptosis. From Homo sapiens (Human).
   5277..5429    +  CDS            aex-5 (fragment): AEX5_CAEEL - Also known as kpc-3 From Caenorhabditis elegans.
   5556..5591    +  CDS            rop (fragment): Rop protein, which maintains plasmids at low copy number; rop
   5693..5792    +  misc_feature   bom (fragment): basis of mobility region from pBR322
   5894..5998    +  promoter       AmpR promoter: bla
   5999..6859    +  CDS            AmpR: β-lactamase; bla; confers resistance to ampicillin, carbenicillin, and related antibiotics
   7030..7618    +  rep_origin     ori: high-copy-number ColE1/pMB1/pBR322/pUC origin of replication
   7801..7893    +  CDS            lacI (fragment): lac repressor; lacI; The lac repressor binds to the lac operator to inhibit transcription in E. coli. This inhibition can be relieved by adding lactose or isopropyl-β-D-thiogalactopyranoside (IPTG).
   7906..7927    +  protein_bind   CAP binding site: CAP binding activates transcription in the presence of cAMP. E. coli catabolite activator protein
   7942..7972    +  promoter       lac promoter: promoter for the E. coli lac operon
   7980..7996    +  protein_bind   lac operator: The lac repressor binds to the lac operator to inhibit transcription in E. coli. This inhibition can be relieved by adding lactose or isopropyl-β-D-thiogalactopyranoside (IPTG). lac repressor encoded by lacI
