[The description below was written by a language model from this plasmid's Addgene catalogue record and pLannotate feature annotations shown in this document.]
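Description:
pSF11-wmiRFP720-T2A-HO1 is a worm expression plasmid built on the pSF11 backbone and intended to express a near-infrared fluorescent reporter in neurons of C. elegans. In bacteria it is maintained as a high-copy plasmid through a ColE1/pUC-type origin and selected with ampicillin via the bla (AmpR) gene and its promoter. Remnants of a pUC-style cloning region (lac promoter, lac operator, CAP binding site, MCS fragment) and short rop, bom and lacI fragments are also annotated; these appear to be backbone leftovers.

The payload, assembled by Gibson cloning, is a single open reading frame encoding miRFP720 followed by human heme oxygenase 1 (HMOX1/HO1). The construct name places a T2A self-cleaving peptide between them, although it is not annotated separately in the feature table. miRFP720 is a constitutively fluorescent near-infrared protein derived from a Rhodopseudomonas palustris bacteriophytochrome, and it needs biliverdin as its chromophore. Heme oxygenase produces biliverdin by cleaving heme, so the T2A arrangement yields both proteins from one transcript and supplies the cofactor in the same cells that make the reporter. The "w" prefix and the listed species suggest a worm-adapted coding version, but the record does not say so explicitly.

The neuronal promoter driving the cassette is not named in the catalogue fields or identified in the annotation; roughly 2.5 kb upstream of the coding sequence carries only very short, probably spurious hits (CeU6, CEN4). An aex-5 fragment lies downstream of the cassette, but its role is not stated. The construct was deposited with a study that quantitatively compared near-infrared fluorescent proteins, which fits its use for in vivo neuronal imaging in worms.
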