Addgene plasmid #197248: pSF11-wmiRFP720-T2A-HO1
Purpose: Expresses the protein of wmiRFP720-T2A-HO1 in neurons of C. elegans
Depositing lab: Kiryl Piatkevich. Depositing organization: Westlake University. Publication: Quantitative assessment of near-infrared fluorescent proteins. Zhang H, Papadaki S, Sun X, Wang X, Drobizhev M, Yao L, Rehbock M, Koster RW, Wu L, Namikawa K, Piatkevich KD. Nat Methods. 2023 Sep 4. doi: 10.1038/s41592-023-01975-z. PubMed 37666982.
Backbone
  Vector backbone: pSF11
  Vector type: Worm Expression
Growth in bacteria
  Bacterial resistance: Ampicillin, 100 μg/mL
  Growth temperature: 37°C
  Growth strain: NEB Stable
  Copy number: High Copy
Gene/Insert
  Gene/Insert name: wmiRFP720-T2A-HO1
  Species: C. elegans (nematode)
  Cloning method: Gibson Cloning
Terms and licenses: Academic/Nonprofit Terms; Industry Terms: Not Available to Industry
Depositor comments: Please visit https://www.researchsquare.com/article/rs-797586/v1 for preprint.
How to cite: pSF11-wmiRFP720-T2A-HO1 was a gift from Kiryl Piatkevich (Addgene plasmid # 197248 ; http://n2t.net/addgene:197248 ; RRID:Addgene_197248)
